>Addgene plasmid #183745 | H2B-mNeonGreen-IRESpuro2 | addgene full sequence | sequence record 367981 | Addgene NGS Result
CGCGTTACATAACTTACGGTAAATGGCCCGCCTGGCTGACCGCCCAACGACCCCCGCCCATTGACGTCAA
TAATGACGTATGTTCCCATAGTAACGCCAATAGGGACTTTCCATTGACGTCAATGGGTGGAGTATTTACG
GTAAACTGCCCACTTGGCAGTACATCAAGTGTATCATATGCCAAGTACGCCCCCTATTGACGTCAATGAC
GGTAAATGGCCCGCCTGGCATTATGCCCAGTACATGACCTTATGGGACTTTCCTACTTGGCAGTACATCT
ACGTATTAGTCATCGCTATTACCATGGTGATGCGGTTTTGGCAGTACATCAATGGGCGTGGATAGCGGTT
TGACTCACGGGGATTTCCAAGTCTCCACCCCATTGACGTCAATGGGAGTTTGTTTTGGCACCAAAATCAA
CGGGACTTTCCAAAATGTCGTAACAACTCCGCCCCATTGACGCAAATGGGCGGTAGGCGTGTACGGTGGG
AGGTCTATATAAGCAGAGCTGGTTTAGTGAACCGTCAGATCCGCTAGCGCTACCGGACTCAGATCTCGAG
CTCAAGCTTCGAATTCTGCAGTCGACGGTACCGCCACCATGCCAGAGCCAGCGAAGTCTGCTCCCGCCCC
GAAAAAGGGCTCCAAGAAGGCGGTGACTAAGGCGCAGAAGAAAGGCGGCAAGAAGCGCAAGCGCAGCCGC
AAGGAGAGCTATTCCATCTATGTGTACAAGGTTCTGAAGCAGGTCCACCCTGACACCGGCATTTCGTCCA
AGGCCATGGGCATCATGAATTCGTTTGTGAACGACATTTTCGAGCGCATCGCAGGTGAGGCTTCCCGCCT
GGCGCATTACAACAAGCGCTCGACCATCACCTCCAGGGAGATCCAGACGGCCGTGCGCCTGCTGCTGCCT
GGGGAGTTGGCCAAGCACGCCGTGTCCGAGGGTACTAAGGCCATCACCAAGTACACCAGCGCTAAGGATC
CTATGGTGAGCAAGGGCGAGGAGGATAACATGGCCTCTCTCCCAGCGACACATGAGTTACACATCTTTGG
CTCCATCAACGGTGTGGACTTTGACATGGTGGGTCAGGGCACCGGCAATCCAAATGATGGTTATGAGGAG
TTAAACCTGAAGTCCACCAAGGGTGACCTCCAGTTCTCCCCCTGGATTCTGGTCCCTCATATCGGGTATG
GCTTCCATCAGTACCTGCCCTACCCTGACGGGATGTCGCCTTTCCAGGCCGCCATGGTAGATGGCTCCGG
ATACCAAGTCCATCGCACAATGCAGTTTGAAGATGGTGCCTCCCTTACTGTTAACTACCGCTACACCTAC
GAGGGAAGCCACATCAAAGGAGAGGCCCAGGTGAAGGGGACTGGTTTCCCTGCTGACGGTCCTGTGATGA
CCAACTCGCTGACCGCTGCGGACTGGTGCAGGTCGAAGAAGACTTACCCCAACGACAAAACCATCATCAG
TACCTTTAAGTGGAGTTACACCACTGGAAATGGCAAGCGCTACCGGAGCACTGCGCGGACCACCTACACC
TTTGCCAAGCCAATGGCGGCTAACTATCTGAAGAACCAGCCGATGTACGTGTTCCGTAAGACGGAGCTCA
AGCACTCCAAGACCGAGCTCAACTTCAAGGAGTGGCAAAAGGCCTTTACCGATGTGATGGGCATGGACGA
GCTGTACAAGTAAGCGGCCGCATAGATAACTGATCCAGTGTGCTGGAATTAATTCGCTGTCTGCGAGGGC
CAGCTGTTGGGGTGAGTACTCCCTCTCAAAAGCGGGCATGACTTCTGCGCTAAGATTGTCAGTTTCCAAA
AACGAGGAGGATTTGATATTCACCTGGCCCGCGGTGATGCCTTTGAGGGTGGCCGCGTCCATCTGGTCAG
AAAAGACAATCTTTTTGTTGTCAAGCTTGAGGTGTGGCAGGCTTGAGATCTGGCCATACACTTGAGTGAC
AATGACATCCACTTTGCCTTTCTCTCCACAGGTGTCCACTCCCAGGTCCAACTGCAGGTCGAGCATGCAT
CTAGGGCGGCCAATTCCGCCCCTCTCCCCCCCCCCCTCTCCCTCCCCCCCCCCTAACGTTACTGGCCGAA
GCCGCTTGGAATAAGGCCGGTGTGCGTTTGTCTATATGTTATTTTCCACCATATTGCCGTCTTTTGGCAA
TGTGAGGGCCCGGAAACCTGGCCCTGTCTTCTTGACGAGCATTCCTAGGGGTCTTTCCCCTCTCGCCAAA
GGAATGCAAGGTCTGTTGAATGTCGTGAAGGAAGCAGTTCCTCTGGAAGCTTCTTGAAGACAAACAACGT
CTGTAGCGACCCTTTGCAGGCAGCGGAACCCCCCACCTGGCGACAGGTGCCTCTGCGGCCAAAAGCCACG
TGTATAAGATACACCTGCAAAGGCGGCACAACCCCAGTGCCACGTTGTGAGTTGGATAGTTGTGGAAAGA
GTCAAATGGCTCTCCTCAAGCGTATTCAACAAGGGGCTGAAGGATGCCCAGAAGGTACCCCATTGTATGG
GATCTGATCTGGGGCCTCGGTGCACATGCTTTACATGTGTTTAGTCGAGGTTAAAAAAACGTCTAGGCCC
CCCGAACCACGGGGACGTGGTTTTCCTTTGAAAAACACGATGATAAGCTTGCCACAACCCACAAGGAGAC
GACCTTCCATGACCGAGTACAAGCCCACGGTGCGCCTCGCCACCCGCGACGACGTCCCCCGGGCCGTACG
CACCCTCGCCGCCGCGTTCGCCGACTACCCCGCCACGCGCCACACCGTCGACCCGGACCGCCACATCGAG
CGGGTCACCGAGCTGCAAGAACTCTTCCTCACGCGCGTCGGGCTCGACATCGGCAAGGTGTGGGTCGCGG
ACGACGGCGCCGCGGTGGCGGTCTGGACCACGCCGGAGAGCGTCGAAGCGGGGGCGGTGTTCGCCGAGAT
CGGCCCGCGCATGGCCGAGTTGAGCGGTTCCCGGCTGGCCGCGCAGCAACAGATGGAAGGCCTCCTGGCG
CCGCACCGGCCCAAGGAGCCCGCGTGGTTCCTGGCCACCGTCGGCGTCTCGCCCGACCACCAGGGCAAGG
GTCTGGGCAGCGCCGTCGTGCTCCCCGGAGTGGAGGCGGCCGAGCGCGCCGGGGTGCCCGCCTTCCTGGA
GACCTCCGCGCCCCGCAACCTCCCCTTCTACGAGCGGCTCGGCTTCACCGTCACCGCCGACGTCGAGGTG
CCCGAAGGACCGCGCACCTGGTGCATGACCCGCAAGCCCGGTGCCTGACGCCCGCCCCACGACCCGCAGC
GCCCGACCGAAAGGAGCGCACGACCCCATGGCTCCGACCGAAGCCACCCGGGGCGGCCCCGCCGACCCCG
CACCCGCCCCCGAGGCCCACCGACTCTAGAGCTCGCTGATCAGCCTCGACTGTGCCTTCTAGTTGCCAGC
CATCTGTTGTTTGCCCCTCCCCCGTGCCTTCCTTGACCCTGGAAGGTGCCACTCCCACTGTCCTTTCCTA
ATAAAATGAGGAAATTGCATCGCATTGTCTGAGTAGGTGTCATTCTATTCTGGGGGGTGGGGTGGGGCAG
GACAGCAAGGGGGAGGATTGGGAAGACAATAGCAGGCATGCTGGGGATGCGGTGGGCTCTATGGCTTCTG
AGGCGGAAAGAACCAGCTGGGGCTCGAGTGCATTCTAGTTGTGGTTTGTCCAAACTCATCAATGTATCTT
ATCATGTCTGTATACCGTCGACCTCTAGCTAGAGCTTGGCGTAATCATGGTCATAGCTGTTTCCTGTGTG
AAATTGTTATCCGCTCACAATTCCACACAACATACGAGCCGGAAGCATAAAGTGTAAAGCCTGGGGTGCC
TAATGAGTGAGCTAACTCACATTAATTGCGTTGCGCTCACTGCCCGCTTTCCAGTCGGGAAACCTGTCGT
GCCAGCTGCATTAATGAATCGGCCAACGCGCGGGGAGAGGCGGTTTGCGTATTGGGCGCTCTTCCGCTTC
CTCGCTCACTGACTCGCTGCGCTCGGTCGTTCGGCTGCGGCGAGCGGTATCAGCTCACTCAAAGGCGGTA
ATACGGTTATCCACAGAATCAGGGGATAACGCAGGAAAGAACATGTGAGCAAAAGGCCAGCAAAAGGCCA
GGAACCGTAAAAAGGCCGCGTTGCTGGCGTTTTTCCATAGGCTCCGCCCCCCTGACGAGCATCACAAAAA
TCGACGCTCAAGTCAGAGGTGGCGAAACCCGACAGGACTATAAAGATACCAGGCGTTTCCCCCTGGAAGC
TCCCTCGTGCGCTCTCCTGTTCCGACCCTGCCGCTTACCGGATACCTGTCCGCCTTTCTCCCTTCGGGAA
GCGTGGCGCTTTCTCATAGCTCACGCTGTAGGTATCTCAGTTCGGTGTAGGTCGTTCGCTCCAAGCTGGG
CTGTGTGCACGAACCCCCCGTTCAGCCCGACCGCTGCGCCTTATCCGGTAACTATCGTCTTGAGTCCAAC
CCGGTAAGACACGACTTATCGCCACTGGCAGCAGCCACTGGTAACAGGATTAGCAGAGCGAGGTATGTAG
GCGGTGCTACAGAGTTCTTGAAGTGGTGGCCTAACTACGGCTACACTAGAAGAACAGTATTTGGTATCTG
CGCTCTGCTGAAGCCAGTTACCTTCGGAAAAAGAGTTGGTAGCTCTTGATCCGGCAAACAAACCACCGCT
GGTAGCGGTGGTTTTTTTGTTTGCAAGCAGCAGATTACGCGCAGAAAAAAAGGATCTCAAGAAGATCCTT
TGATCTTTTCTACGGGGTCTGACGCTCAGTGGAACGAAAACTCACGTTAAGGGATTTTGGTCATGAGATT
ATCAAAAAGGATCTTCACCTAGATCCTTTTAAATTAAAAATGAAGTTTTAAATCAATCTAAAGTATATAT
GAGTAAACTTGGTCTGACAGTTACCAATGCTTAATCAGTGAGGCACCTATCTCAGCGATCTGTCTATTTC
GTTCATCCATAGTTGCCTGACTCCCCGTCGTGTAGATAACTACGATACGGGAGGGCTTACCATCTGGCCC
CAGTGCTGCAATGATACCGCGAGACCCACGCTCACCGGCTCCAGATTTATCAGCAATAAACCAGCCAGCC
GGAAGGGCCGAGCGCAGAAGTGGTCCTGCAACTTTATCCGCCTCCATCCAGTCTATTAATTGTTGCCGGG
AAGCTAGAGTAAGTAGTTCGCCAGTTAATAGTTTGCGCAACGTTGTTGCCATTGCTACAGGCATCGTGGT
GTCACGCTCGTCGTTTGGTATGGCTTCATTCAGCTCCGGTTCCCAACGATCAAGGCGAGTTACATGATCC
CCCATGTTGTGCAAAAAAGCGGTTAGCTCCTTCGGTCCTCCGATCGTTGTCAGAAGTAAGTTGGCCGCAG
TGTTATCACTCATGGTTATGGCAGCACTGCATAATTCTCTTACTGTCATGCCATCCGTAAGATGCTTTTC
TGTGACTGGTGAGTACTCAACCAAGTCATTCTGAGAATAGTGTATGCGGCGACCGAGTTGCTCTTGCCCG
GCGTCAATACGGGATAATACCGCGCCACATAGCAGAACTTTAAAAGTGCTCATCATTGGAAAACGTTCTT
CGGGGCGAAAACTCTCAAGGATCTTACCGCTGTTGAGATCCAGTTCGATGTAACCCACTCGTGCACCCAA
CTGATCTTCAGCATCTTTTACTTTCACCAGCGTTTCTGGGTGAGCAAAAACAGGAAGGCAAAATGCCGCA
AAAAAGGGAATAAGGGCGACACGGAAATGTTGAATACTCATACTCTTCCTTTTTCAATATTATTGAAGCA
TTTATCAGGGTTATTGTCTCATGAGCGGATACATATTTGAATGTATTTAGAAAAATAAACAAATAGGGGT
TCCGCGCACATTTCCCCGAAAAGTGCCACCTGACGTCGACGGATCGGGAGATCTCCCGATCCCCTATGGT
GCACTCTCAGTACAATCTGCTCTGATGCCGCATAGTTAAGCCAGTATCTGCTCCCTGCTTGTGTGTTGGA
GGTCGCTGAGTAGTGCGCGAGCAAAATTTAAGCTACAACAAGGCAAGGCTTGACCGACAATTGCATGAAG
AATCTGCTTAGGGTTAGGCGTTTTGCGCTGCTTCGCGATGTACGGGCCAGATATACGCGTTGACATTGAT
TATTGACTAGTTATTAATAGTAATCAATTACGGGGTCATTAGTTCATAGCCCATATATGGAGTTC
Features (pLannotate 1.2.2; 20 found; start..end, strand, type, name):
    307..510     +  promoter       CMV promoter: human cytomegalovirus (CMV) immediate early promoter
    533..594     +  misc_feature   MCS (fragment): multiple cloning site
    599..976     +  CDS            H2B: human histone H2B; HIST1H2BJ
    983..1693    +  CDS            mNeonGreen: bright monomeric yellow-green fluorescent protein derived from LanYFP (Shaner et al., 2013)
   1762..1991    +  intron         chimeric intron: chimera between introns from adenovirus and immunoglobulin heavy chain genes
   2174..2636    +  misc_feature   IRES: internal ribosome entry site (IRES) of the encephalomyocarditis virus (EMCV)
   2669..3268    +  CDS            PuroR: puromycin N-acetyltransferase; pac from Streptomyces alboniger; confers resistance to puromycin
   3318..3383    +  CDS            dmpM (fragment): DMPM_STRAD - Protein inferred from homology: Swiss-Prot protein existence level 3. From Streptomyces alboniger.
   3410..3634    +  polyA_signal   bGH poly(A) signal: bovine growth hormone polyadenylation signal
   3638..3659    +  promoter       SV40 promoter (fragment): SV40 enhancer and early promoter
   3669..3720    +  polyA_signal   SV40 poly(A) signal (fragment): SV40 polyadenylation signal
   3784..3800    -  protein_bind   lac operator: The lac repressor binds to the lac operator to inhibit transcription in E. coli. This inhibition can be relieved by adding lactose or isopropyl-β-D-thiogalactopyranoside (IPTG). lac repressor encoded by lacI
   3808..3838    -  promoter       lac promoter: promoter for the E. coli lac operon
   3853..3874    -  protein_bind   CAP binding site: CAP binding activates transcription in the presence of cAMP. E. coli catabolite activator protein
   3887..3979    -  CDS            lacI (fragment): lac repressor; lacI; The lac repressor binds to the lac operator to inhibit transcription in E. coli. This inhibition can be relieved by adding lactose or isopropyl-β-D-thiogalactopyranoside (IPTG).
   4162..4750    -  rep_origin     ori: high-copy-number ColE1/pMB1/pBR322/pUC origin of replication
   4921..5781    -  CDS            AmpR: β-lactamase; bla; confers resistance to ampicillin, carbenicillin, and related antibiotics
   5782..5886    -  promoter       AmpR promoter: bla
   5945..5997    -  misc_feature   bom (fragment): basis of mobility region from pBR322
   6152..306     +  enhancer       CMV enhancer (across the origin): human cytomegalovirus immediate early enhancer
