[The description below was written by a language model from this plasmid's Addgene catalogue record and pLannotate feature annotations shown in this document.]
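Description:
H2B-mNeonGreen-IRESpuro2 is a mammalian expression plasmid built on the pIRESpuro2 backbone that produces human histone H2B fused at its C terminus to the bright monomeric yellow-green fluorescent protein mNeonGreen. It is propagated in E. coli as a high-copy plasmid through a ColE1/pUC-type origin and selected with ampicillin via the β-lactamase gene. The remaining bacterial elements in the annotation (lac promoter and operator, CAP site, and fragments of lacI and bom) are backbone remnants with no evident role in the expression cassette. The catalogue lists a total size of 6,211 bp, while the sequenced record annotated here is 6,225 nt, a small discrepancy that the record does not explain.

Expression is driven by the CMV immediate-early enhancer and promoter. The H2B coding sequence, annotated as HIST1H2BJ, was cloned between BamHI and NotI sites and is followed directly by mNeonGreen. Downstream on the same transcript lie a chimeric adenovirus/immunoglobulin intron, an EMCV internal ribosome entry site and the puromycin N-acetyltransferase gene, and the unit ends with the bovine growth hormone polyadenylation signal. Because the fusion protein and the puromycin marker are translated from a single bicistronic mRNA, puromycin selection enriches for cells that also express the H2B fusion, which helps in deriving stable cell lines with fairly uniform expression.

The stated purpose is simply to express H2B-mNeonGreen. Since H2B is incorporated into nucleosomes, fusions of this kind are generally used as live-cell chromatin markers for following nuclei and chromosomes by fluorescence microscopy. This fits the associated publication, which studies the dispersal of mitotic chromosomes.
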