Addgene plasmid #183745: H2B-mNeonGreen-IRESpuro2
Purpose: Expresses H2B-mNeonGreen
Depositing lab: Daniel Gerlich. Depositing organization: Institut fuer Molekulare Biotechnologie (IMBA). Publication: Ki-67 acts as a biological surfactant to disperse mitotic chromosomes. Cuylen S, Blaukopf C, Politi AZ, Muller-Reichert T, Neumann B, Poser I, Ellenberg J, Hyman AA, Gerlich DW. Nature. 2016 Jun 29;535(7611):308-12. doi: 10.1038/nature18610. PubMed 27362226.
Backbone
  Vector backbone: pIRESpuro2
  Backbone size w/o insert (bp): 5833
  Total vector size (bp): 6211
  Vector type: Mammalian Expression, Bacterial Expression
  Selectable markers: Puromycin
Growth in bacteria
  Bacterial resistance: Ampicillin, 100 μg/mL
  Growth temperature: 37°C
  Growth strain: DH5alpha
  Copy number: High Copy
Gene/Insert
  Gene/Insert name: H2B
  Species: H. sapiens (human)
  GenBank ID: NM_021058
  Entrez Gene: H2BC16P (a.k.a. H2BFIP, HIST1H2BPS2, pH2B.i, pH2B/i)
  Promoter: CMV
  Tag / fusion protein: mNeonGreen (C terminal on insert)
  Cloning method: Restriction Enzyme; 5′ cloning site BamHI (unknown if destroyed); 3′ cloning site NotI (not destroyed)
  Sequencing primers: 5′ CAGAGCTGGTTTAGTGAACC; 3′ ATTCCAGCACACTGGATCA
Terms and licenses: Academic/Nonprofit Terms; Industry Terms: Not Available to Industry
How to cite: H2B-mNeonGreen-IRESpuro2 was a gift from Daniel Gerlich (Addgene plasmid # 183745 ; http://n2t.net/addgene:183745 ; RRID:Addgene_183745)
